>Addgene plasmid #139482 | pCSIIneo-TRE-hPhyB621- mCherry-HRasCT | depositor full sequence | sequence record 269829 | pCSIIneo-TRE-hPhyB621- mCherry-HRasCT sequence 12323 bps
GACGGATCGGGAGATCTCCCGATCCCCTATGGTCGACTCTCAGTACAATCTGCTCTGATGCCGCATAGTT
AAGCCAGTATCTGCTCCCTGCTTGTGTGTTGGAGGTCGCTGAGTAGTGCGCGAGCAAAATTTAAGCTACA
ACAAGGCAAGGCTTGACCGACAATTGCATGAAGAATCTGCTTAGGGTTAGGCGTTTTGCGCTGCTTCGCG
ATGTACGGGCCAGATATACGCGTTGACATTGATTATTGACTAGTTATTAATAGTAATCAATTACGGGGTC
ATTAGTTCATAGCCCATATATGGAGTTCCGCGTTACATAACTTACGGTAAATGGCCCGCCTGGCTGACCG
CCCAACGACCCCCGCCCATTGACGTCAATAATGACGTATGTTCCCATAGTAACGCCAATAGGGACTTTCC
ATTGACGTCAATGGGTGGACTATTTACGGTAAACTGCCCACTTGGCAGTACATCAAGTGTATCATATGCC
AAGTACGCCCCCTATTGACGTCAATGACGGTAAATGGCCCGCCTGGCATTATGCCCAGTACATGACCTTA
TGGGACTTTCCTACTTGGCAGTACATCTACGTATTAGTCATCGCTATTACCATGGTGATGCGGTTTTGGC
AGTACATCAATGGGCGTGGATAGCGGTTTGACTCACGGGGATTTCCAAGTCTCCACCCCATTGACGTCAA
TGGGAGTTTGTTTTGGCACCAAAATCAACGGGACTTTCCAAAATGTCGTAACAACTCCGCCCCATTGACG
CAAATGGGCGGTAGGCGTGTACGGTGGGAGGTCTATATAAGCAGCGCGTTTTGCCTGTACTGGGTCTCTC
TGGTTAGACCAGATCTGAGCCTGGGAGCTCTCTGGCTAACTAGGGAACCCACTGCTTAAGCCTCAATAAA
GCTTGCCTTGAGTGCTTCAAGTAGTGTGTGCCCGTCTGTTGTGTGACTCTGGTAACTAGAGATCCCTCAG
ACCCTTTTAGTCAGTGTGGAAAATCTCTAGCAGTGGCGCCCGAACAGGGACCTGAAAGCGAAAGGGAAAC
CAGAGCTCTCTCGACGCAGGACTCGGCTTGCTGAAGCGCGCACGGCAAGAGGCGAGGGGCGGCGACTGGT
GAGTACGCCAAAAATTTTGACTAGCGGAGGCTAGAAGGAGAGAGATGGGTGCGAGAGCGTCAGTATTAAG
CGGGGGAGAATTAGATCGCGATGGGAAAAAATTCGGTTAAGGCCAGGGGGAAAGAAAAAATATAAATTAA
AACATATAGTATGGGCAAGCAGGGAGCTAGAACGATTCGCAGTTAATCCTGGCCTGTTAGAAACATCAGA
AGGCTGTAGACAAATACTGGGACAGCTACAACCATCCCTTCAGACAGGATCAGAAGAACTTAGATCATTA
TATAATACAGTAGCAACCCTCTATTGTGTGCATCAAAGGATAGAGATAAAAGACACCAAGGAAGCTTTAG
ACAAGATAGAGGAAGAGCAAAACAAAAGTAAGACCACCGCACAGCAAGCGGCCGGCCGCTGATCTTCAGA
CCTGGAGGAGGAGATATGAGGGACAATTGGAGAAGTGAATTATATAAATATAAAGTAGTAAAAATTGAAC
CATTAGGAGTAGCACCCACCAAGGCAAAGAGAAGAGTGGTGCAGAGAGAAAAAAGAGCAGTGGGAATAGG
AGCTTTGTTCCTTGGGTTCTTGGGAGCAGCAGGAAGCACTATGGGCGCAGCCTCAATGACGCTGACGGTA
CAGGCCAGACAATTATTGTCTGGTATAGTGCAGCAGCAGAACAATTTGCTGAGGGCTATTGAGGCGCAAC
AGCATCTGTTGCAACTCACAGTCTGGGGCATCAAGCAGCTCCAGGCAAGAATCCTGGCTGTGGAAAGATA
CCTAAAGGATCAACAGCTCCTGGGGATTTGGGGTTGCTCTGGAAAACTCATTTGCACCACTGCTGTGCCT
TGGAATGCTAGTTGGAGTAATAAATCTCTGGAACAGATCTGGAATCACACGACCTGGATGGAGTGGGACA
GAGAAATTAACAATTACACAAGCTTAATACACTCCTTAATTGAAGAATCGCAAAACCAGCAAGAAAAGAA
TGAACAAGAATTATTGGAATTAGATAAATGGGCAAGTTTGTGGAATTGGTTTAACATAACAAATTGGCTG
TGGTATATAAAATTATTCATAATGATAGTAGGAGGCTTGGTAGGTTTAAGAATAGTTTTTGCTGTACTTT
CTATAGTGAATAGAGTTAGGCAGGGATATTCACCATTATCGTTTCAGACCCACCTCCCAACCCCGAGGGG
ACCCGACAGGCCCGAAGGAATAGAAGAAGAAGGTGGAGAGAGAGACAGAGACAGATCCATTCGATTAGTG
AACGGATCTACAAATGGCAGTATTCATCCACAATTTTAAAAGAAAAGGGGGGATTGGGGGGTACAGTGCA
GGGGAAAGAATAGTAGACATAATAGCAACAGACATACAAACTAAAGAATTACAAAAACAAATTACAAAAA
TTCAAAATTTTCGGGTTTATTACAGGGACAGCAGAAATTCACTTTGAATTAATTCGAGTTTACTCCCTAT
CAGTGATAGAGAACGTATGTCGAGTTTACTCCCTATCAGTGATAGAGAACGATGTCGAGTTTACTCCCTA
TCAGTGATAGAGAACGTATGTCGAGTTTACTCCCTATCAGTGATAGAGAACGTATGTCGAGTTTACTCCC
TATCAGTGATAGAGAACGTATGTCGAGTTTATCCCTATCAGTGATAGAGAACGTATGTCGAGTTTACTCC
CTATCAGTGATAGAGAACGTATGTCGAGGTAGGCGTGTACGGTGGGAGGCCTATATAAGCAGAGCTCGTT
TAGTGAACCGTCAGATCGCCTGGAGAATTCACCATGGTGTCAGGAGTGGGAGGAAGCGGAGGCGGCAGAG
GAGGCGGGAGAGGAGGCGAGGAAGAGCCAAGCTCCTCTCACACTCCCAACAATCGGAGAGGGGGAGAGCA
GGCTCAGAGTTCAGGCACTAAGTCCCTGAGGCCCCGCTCTAACACCGAATCCATGTCTAAAGCCATCCAG
CAGTACACCGTGGATGCTAGGCTGCATGCCGTGTTTGAACAGTCCGGGGAGTCTGGAAAGAGTTTCGACT
ACAGTCAGTCACTGAAAACCACAACTTATGGGAGCTCCGTGCCCGAGCAGCAGATTACAGCTTACCTGAG
CAGGATCCAGAGGGGAGGATATATTCAGCCTTTTGGATGCATGATCGCTGTGGATGAGTCTAGTTTCCGG
ATCATTGGGTACTCTGAAAATGCCAGAGAGATGCTGGGAATCATGCCACAGAGTGTGCCCACTCTGGAAA
AGCCTGAGATTCTGGCCATGGGCACCGACGTGCGGTCTCTGTTTACATCAAGCTCCTCTATCCTGCTGGA
GCGGGCTTTCGTGGCCAGAGAAATCACTCTGCTGAACCCAGTGTGGATTCACAGCAAGAATACCGGCAAA
CCCTTTTATGCCATCCTGCATAGGATTGACGTGGGGGTGGTCATCGATCTGGAACCTGCTCGCACCGAGG
ATCCAGCCCTGAGCATTGCTGGCGCCGTGCAGTCCCAGAAGCTGGCTGTGAGAGCCATCAGCCAGCTGCA
GGCCCTGCCAGGAGGCGACATCAAGCTGCTGTGCGATACAGTGGTGGAGTCCGTGAGGGACCTGACTGGA
TACGATCGCGTGATGGTGTATAAGTTCCACGAAGACGAGCATGGCGAAGTGGTGGCCGAGAGCAAAAGGG
ACGATCTGGAGCCTTACATCGGCCTGCACTATCCTGCTACCGATATTCCACAGGCCTCCCGCTTCCTGTT
TAAGCAGAACCGGGTGAGAATGATCGTGGACTGTAATGCTACACCAGTGCTGGTGGTGCAGGACGATCGG
CTGACCCAGAGTATGTGCCTGGTGGGATCAACACTGAGAGCCCCCCACGGCTGTCATAGCCAGTACATGG
CTAACATGGGGTCAATTGCCAGCCTGGCTATGGCCGTGATCATTAACGGCAATGAGGACGATGGGAGCAA
TGTGGCCTCCGGGAGGAGTTCAATGCGCCTGTGGGGACTGGTGGTGTGCCACCATACAAGCTCCCGGTGT
ATCCCATTTCCCCTGAGATATGCTTGCGAGTTTCTGATGCAGGCCTTCGGCCTGCAGCTGAACATGGAGC
TGCAGCTGGCCCTGCAGATGAGCGAAAAGCGGGTGCTGAGAACCCAGACACTGCTGTGCGACATGCTGCT
GAGGGATTCCCCAGCTGGAATCGTGACCCAGAGCCCTTCCATTATGGACCTGGTGAAGTGTGATGGAGCC
GCTTTCCTGTACCACGGCAAATACTATCCACTGGGAGTGGCTCCTTCCGAGGTGCAGATCAAGGATGTGG
TGGAATGGCTGCTGGCTAATCATGCCGACTCTACAGGCCTGTCCACTGACTCTCTGGGCGATGCTGGATA
CCCTGGAGCCGCTGCCCTGGGAGATGCCGTGTGCGGAATGGCTGTGGCCTATATTACAAAAAGGGACTTC
CTGTTTTGGTTCCGCAGCCACACTGCTAAGGAGATCAAATGGGGGGGAGCCAAGCACCATCCTGAAGATA
AAGACGATGGCCAGCGGATGCATCCAAGATCTAGTTTTCAGGCCTTCCTGGAGGTGGTGAAGTCTCGGAG
TCAGCCATGGGAAACCGCTGAGATGGATGCCATCCACAGTCTGCAGCTGATTCTGAGAGACTCTTTTAAG
GAGAGTGGAGGTAGTGGAGGCGGCCGCATGGTGAGCAAGGGCGAGGAGGATAACATGGCCATCATCAAGG
AGTTCATGCGCTTCAAGGTGCACATGGAGGGCTCCGTGAACGGCCACGAGTTCGAGATCGAGGGCGAGGG
CGAGGGCCGCCCCTACGAGGGCACCCAGACCGCCAAGCTGAAGGTGACCAAGGGTGGCCCCCTGCCCTTC
GCCTGGGACATCCTGTCCCCTCAGTTCATGTACGGCTCCAAGGCCTACGTGAAGCACCCCGCCGACATCC
CCGACTACTTGAAGCTGTCCTTCCCCGAGGGCTTCAAGTGGGAGCGCGTGATGAACTTCGAGGACGGCGG
CGTGGTGACCGTGACCCAGGACTCCTCCCTGCAGGACGGCGAGTTCATCTACAAGGTGAAGCTGCGCGGC
ACCAACTTCCCCTCCGACGGCCCCGTAATGCAGAAGAAGACCATGGGCTGGGAGGCCTCCTCCGAGCGGA
TGTACCCCGAGGACGGCGCCCTGAAGGGCGAGATCAAGCAGAGGCTGAAGCTGAAGGACGGCGGCCACTA
CGACGCTGAGGTCAAGACCACCTACAAGGCCAAGAAGCCCGTGCAGCTGCCCGGCGCCTACAACGTCAAC
ATCAAGTTGGACATCACCTCCCACAACGAGGACTACACCATCGTGGAACAGTACGAACGCGCCGAGGGCC
GCCACTCCACCGGCGGCATGGACGAGCTGTACTCTAGAAAGCTGAACCCTCCTGATGAGAGTGGCCCCGG
CTGCATGAGCTGCAAGTGTGTGCTCTCCTGACTAGAGGATCCGTTAACTAACTTAAGCTAGCAACGGTTT
CCCTCTAGCGGGATCAATTCCGCCCCCCCCCCCTAACGTTACTGGCCGAAGCCGCTTGGAATAAGGCCGG
TGTGCGTTTGTCTATATGTTATTTTCCACCATATTGCCGTCTTTTGGCAATGTGAGGGCCCGGAAACCTG
GCCCTGTCTTCTTGACGAGCATTCCTAGGGGTCTTTCCCCTCTCGCCAAAGGAATGCAAGGTCTGTTGAA
TGTCGTGAAGGAAGCAGTTCCTCTGGAAGCTTCTTGAAGACAAACAACGTCTGTAGCGACCCTTTGCAGG
CAGCGGAACCCCCCACCTGGCGACAGGTGCCTCTGCGGCCAAAAGCCACGTGTATAAGATACACCTGCAA
AGGCGGCACAACCCCAGTGCCACGTTGTGAGTTGGATAGTTGTGGAAAGAGTCAAATGGCTCTCCTCAAG
CGTATTCAACAAGGGGCTGAAGGATGCCCAGAAGGTACCCCATTGTATGGGATCTGATCTGGGGCCTCGG
TGCACATGCTTTACGTGTGTTTAGTCGAGGTTAAAAAACGTCTAGGCCCCCCGAACCACGGGGACGTGGT
TTTCCTTTGAAAAACACGATAATACCATGATTGAACAAGATGGATTGCACGCAGGTTCTCCGGCCGCTTG
GGTGGAGAGGCTATTCGGCTATGACTGGGCACAACAGACAATCGGCTGCTCTGATGCCGCCGTGTTCCGG
CTGTCAGCGCAGGGGCGCCCGGTTCTTTTTGTCAAGACCGACCTGTCCGGTGCCCTGAATGAACTGCAGG
ACGAGGCAGCGCGGCTATCGTGGCTGGCCACGACGGGCGTTCCTTGCGCAGCTGTGCTCGACGTTGTCAC
TGAAGCGGGAAGGGACTGGCTGCTATTGGGCGAAGTGCCGGGGCAGGATCTCCTGTCATCTCACCTTGCT
CCTGCCGAGAAAGTATCCATCATGGCTGATGCAATGCGGCGGCTGCATACGCTTGATCCGGCTACCTGCC
CATTCGACCACCAAGCGAAACATCGCATCGAGCGAGCACGTACTCGGATGGAAGCCGGTCTTGTCGATCA
GGATGATCTGGACGAAGAGCATCAGGGGCTCGCGCCAGCCGAACTGTTCGCCAGGCTCAAGGCGCGCATG
CCCGACGGCGAGGATCTCGTCGTGACCCATGGCGATGCCTGCTTGCCGAATATCATGGTGGAAAATGGCC
GCTTTTCTGGATTCATCGACTGTGGCCGGCTGGGTGTGGCGGACCGCTATCAGGACATAGCGTTGGCTAC
CCGTGATATTGCTGAAGAGCTTGGCGGCGAATGGGCTGACCGCTTCCTCGTGCTTTACGGTATCGCCGCT
CCCGATTCGCAGCGCATCGCCTTCTATCGCCTTCTTGACGAGTTCTTCTGAACTAGAGTTAACATCGAGG
GATCAAGCTTATCGATAATCAACCTCTGGATTACAAAATTTGTGAAAGATTGACTGGTATTCTTAACTAT
GTTGCTCCTTTTACGCTATGTGGATACGCTGCTTTAATGCCTTTGTATCATGCTATTGCTTCCCGTATGG
CTTTCATTTTCTCCTCCTTGTATAAATCCTGGTTGCTGTCTCTTTATGAGGAGTTGTGGCCCGTTGTCAG
GCAACGTGGCGTGGTGTGCACTGTGTTTGCTGACGCAACCCCCACTGGTTGGGGCATTGCCACCACCTGT
CAGCTCCTTTCCGGGACTTTCGCTTTCCCCCTCCCTATTGCCACGGCGGAACTCATCGCCGCCTGCCTTG
CCCGCTGCTGGACAGGGGCTCGGCTGTTGGGCACTGACAATTCCGTGGTGTTGTCGGGGAAGCTGACGTC
CTTTCCATGGCTGCTCGCCTGTGTTGCCACCTGGATTCTGCGCGGGACGTCCTTCTGCTACGTCCCTTCG
GCCCTCAATCCAGCGGACCTTCCTTCCCGCGGCCTGCTGCCGGCTCTGCGGCCTCTTCCGCGTCTTCGCC
TTCGCCCTCAGACGAGTCGGATCTCCCTTTGGGCCGCCTCCCCGCATCGATACCGTCGAGACCTGGAAAA
ACATGGAGCAATCACAAGTAGCAACACAGCAGCTACCAATGCTGCTTGTGCCTGGCTAGAAGCACAAGAG
GAGGAGGAGGTGGGTTTTCCAGTCACACCTCAGGTACCTTTAAGACCAATGACTTACAAGGCAGCTGTAG
ATCTTAGCCACTTTTTAAAAGAAAAGGGGGGACTGGAAGGGCTAATTCACTCCCAACGAAGACAAGATAT
CCTTGATCTGTGGATCTACCACACACAAGGCTACTTCCCTGATTGGCAGAACTACACACCAGGGCCAGGG
ATCAGATATCCACTGACCTTTGGATGGTGCTACAAGCTAGTACCAGTTGAGCAAGAGAAGGTAGAAGAAG
CCAATGAAGGAGAGAACACCCGCTTGTTACACCCTGTGAGCCTGCATGGGATGGATGACCCGGAGAGAGA
AGTATTAGAGTGGAGGTTTGACAGCCGCCTAGCATTTCATCACATGGCCCGAGAGCTGCATCCGGACTGT
ACTGGGTCTCTCTGGTTAGACCAGATCTGAGCCTGGGAGCTCTCTGGCTAACTAGGGAACCCACTGCTTA
AGCCTCAATAAAGCTTGCCTTGAGTGCTTCAAGTAGTGTGTGCCCGTCTGTTGTGTGACTCTGGTAACTA
GAGATCCCTCAGACCCTTTTAGTCAGTGTGGAAAATCTCTAGCAGGGCCCGTTTAAACCCGCTGATCAGC
CTCGACTGTGCCTTCTAGTTGCCAGCCATCTGTTGTTTGCCCCTCCCCCGTGCCTTCCTTGACCCTGGAA
GGTGCCACTCCCACTGTCCTTTCCTAATAAAATGAGGAAATTGCATCGCATTGTCTGAGTAGGTGTCATT
CTATTCTGGGGGGTGGGGTGGGGCAGGACAGCAAGGGGGAGGATTGGGAAGACAATAGCAGGCATGCTGG
GGATGCGGTGGGCTCTATGGCTTCTGAGGCGGAAAGAACCAGCTGGGGCTCTAGGGGGTATCCCC
[124 nt withheld, positions 8606-8729]
C
[32 nt withheld, positions 8731-8762]
CA
[57 nt withheld, positions 8765-8821]
A
[49 nt withheld, positions 8823-8871]
CCTTTGACGTTGGAGTCCACGTTCTTT
[37 nt withheld, positions 8899-8935]
ACCCTATCTCGGTCTATTCTTTTGATTTATAAGGGATTTTGGGGATTTCGGCCTATTGGTTAAAAAATGA
GCTGATTTAACAAAAATTTAACGCGAATTAATTCTGTGGAATGTGTGTCAGTTAGGGTGTGGAAAGTCCC
CAGGCTCCCCAGGCAGGCAGAAGTATGCAAAGCATGCATCTCAATTAGTCAGCAACCAGGTGTGGAAAGT
CCCCAGGCTCCCCAGCAGGCAGAAGTATGCAAAGCATGCATCTCAATTAGTCAGCAACCATAGTCCCGCC
CCTAACTCCGCCCATCCCGCCCCTAACTCCGCCCAGTTCCGCCCATTCTCCGCCCCATGGCTGACTAATT
TTTTTTATTTATGCAGAGGCCGAGGCCGCCTCTGCCTCTGAGCTATTCCAGAAGTAGTGAGGAGGCTTTT
TTGGAGGCCTAGGCTTTTGCAAAAAGCTCCCGGGAGCTTGTATATCCATTTTCGGATCTGATCAGCACGT
GTTGACAATTAATCATCGGCATAGTATATCGGCATAGTATAATACGACAAGGTGAGGAACTAAACCATGG
CCAAGTTGACCAGTGCCGTTCCGGTGCTCACCGCGCGCGACGTCGCCGGAGCGGTCGAGTTCTGGACCGA
CCGGCTCGGGTTCTCCCGGGACTTCGTGGAGGACGACTTCGCCGGTGTGGTCCGGGACGACGTGACCCTG
TTCATCAGCGCGGTCCAGGACCAGGTGGTGCCGGACAACACCCTGGCCTGGGTGTGGGTGCGCGGCCTGG
ACGAGCTGTACGCCGAGTGGTCGGAGGTCGTGTCCACGAACTTCCGGGACGCCTCCGGGCCGGCCATGAC
CGAGATCGGCGAGCAGCCGTGGGGGCGGGAGTTCGCCCTGCGCGACCCGGCCGGCAACTGCGTGCACTTC
GTGGCCGAGGAGCAGGACTGACACGTGCTACGAGATTTCGATTCCACCGCCGCCTTCTATGAAAGGTTGG
GCTTCGGAATCGTTTTCCGGGACGCCGGCTGGATGATCCTCCAGCGCGGGGATCTCATGCTGGAGTTCTT
CGCCCACCCCAACTTGTTTATTGCAGCTTATAATGGTTACAAATAAAGCAATAGCATCACAAATTTCACA
AATAAAGCATTTTTTTCACTGCATTCTAGTTGTGGTTTGTCCAAACTCATCAATGTATCTTATCATGTCT
GTATACCGTCGACCTCTAGCTAGAGCTTGGCGTAATCATGGTCATAGCTGTTTCCTGTGTGAAATTGTTA
TCCGCTCACAATTCCACACAACATACGAGCCGGAAGCATAAAGTGTAAAGCCTGGGGTGCCTAATGAGTG
AGCTAACTCACATTAATTGCGTTGCGCTCACTGCCCGCTTTCCAGTCGGGAAACCTGTCGTGCCAGCTGC
ATTAATGAATCGGCCAACGCGCGGGGAGAGGCGGTTTGCGTATTGGGCGCTCTTCCGCTTCCTCGCTCAC
TGACTCGCTGCGCTCGGTCGTTCGGCTGCGGCGAGCGGTATCAGCTCACTCAAAGGCGGTAATACGGTTA
TCCACAGAATCAGGGGATAACGCAGGAAAGAACATGTGAGCAAAAGGCCAGCAAAAGGCCAGGAACCGTA
AAAAGGCCGCGTTGCTGGCGTTTTTCCATAGGCTCCGCCCCCCTGACGAGCATCACAAAAATCGACGCTC
AAGTCAGAGGTGGCGAAACCCGACAGGACTATAAAGATACCAGGCGTTTCCCCCTGGAAGCTCCCTCGTG
CGCTCTCCTGTTCCGACCCTGCCGCTTACCGGATACCTGTCCGCCTTTCTCCCTTCGGGAAGCGTGGCGC
TTTCTCAATGCTCACGCTGTAGGTATCTCAGTTCGGTGTAGGTCGTTCGCTCCAAGCTGGGCTGTGTGCA
CGAACCCCCCGTTCAGCCCGACCGCTGCGCCTTATCCGGTAACTATCGTCTTGAGTCCAACCCGGTAAGA
CACGACTTATCGCCACTGGCAGCAGCCACTGGTAACAGGATTAGCAGAGCGAGGTATGTAGGCGGTGCTA
CAGAGTTCTTGAAGTGGTGGCCTAACTACGGCTACACTAGAAGGACAGTATTTGGTATCTGCGCTCTGCT
GAAGCCAGTTACCTTCGGAAAAAGAGTTGGTAGCTCTTGATCCGGCAAACAAACCACCGCTGGTAGCGGT
GGTTTTTTTGTTTGCAAGCAGCAGATTACGCGCAGAAAAAAAGGATCTCAAGAAGATCCTTTGATCTTTT
CTACGGGGTCTGACGCTCAGTGGAACGAAAACTCACGTTAAGGGATTTTGGTCATGAGATTATCAAAAAG
GATCTTCACCTAGATCCTTTTAAATTAAAAATGAAGTTTTAAATCAATCTAAAGTATATATGAGTAAACT
TGGTCTGACAGTTACCAATGCTTAATCAGTGAGGCACCTATCTCAGCGATCTGTCTATTTCGTTCATCCA
TAGTTGCCTGACTCCCCGTCGTGTAGATAACTACGATACGGGAGGGCTTACCATCTGGCCCCAGTGCTGC
AATGATACCGCGAGACCCACGCTCACCGGCTCCAGATTTATCAGCAATAAACCAGCCAGCCGGAAGGGCC
GAGCGCAGAAGTGGTCCTGCAACTTTATCCGCCTCCATCCAGTCTATTAATTGTTGCCGGGAAGCTAGAG
TAAGTAGTTCGCCAGTTAATAGTTTGCGCAACGTTGTTGCCATTGCTACAGGCATCGTGGTGTCACGCTC
GTCGTTTGGTATGGCTTCATTCAGCTCCGGTTCCCAACGATCAAGGCGAGTTACATGATCCCCCATGTTG
TGCAAAAAAGCGGTTAGCTCCTTCGGTCCTCCGATCGTTGTCAGAAGTAAGTTGGCCGCAGTGTTATCAC
TCATGGTTATGGCAGCACTGCATAATTCTCTTACTGTCATGCCATCCGTAAGATGCTTTTCTGTGACTGG
TGAGTACTCAACCAAGTCATTCTGAGAATAGTGTATGCGGCGACCGAGTTGCTCTTGCCCGGCGTCAATA
CGGGATAATACCGCGCCACATAGCAGAACTTTAAAAGTGCTCATCATTGGAAAACGTTCTTCGGGGCGAA
AACTCTCAAGGATCTTACCGCTGTTGAGATCCAGTTCGATGTAACCCACTCGTGCACCCAACTGATCTTC
AGCATCTTTTACTTTCACCAGCGTTTCTGGGTGAGCAAAAACAGGAAGGCAAAATGCCGCAAAAAAGGGA
ATAAGGGCGACACGGAAATGTTGAATACTCATACTCTTCCTTTTTCAATATTATTGAAGCATTTATCAGG
GTTATTGTCTCATGAGCGGATACATATTTGAATGTATTTAGAAAAATAAACAAATAGGGGTTCCGCGCAC
ATTTCCCCGAAAAGTGCCACCTGACGTC
Features (pLannotate 1.2.2; 33 found; start..end, strand, type, name):
     36..80      -  misc_feature   bom (fragment): basis of mobility region from pBR322
    235..614     +  enhancer       CMV enhancer: human cytomegalovirus immediate early enhancer
    615..814     +  promoter       CMV promoter: human cytomegalovirus (CMV) immediate early promoter
    832..1012    +  LTR            5' LTR (truncated): truncated 5' long terminal repeat (LTR) from HIV-1
   1056..1181    +  misc_feature   HIV-1 Ψ: packaging signal of human immunodeficiency virus type 1
   1165..1503    +  CDS            HIV-1 gag (fragment): gag protein from human immunodeficiency virus 1; gag
   1627..1963    +  ncRNA          RRE: Accession: RF00036 - HIV Rev response element
   2288..2388    +  CDS            Rev (fragment): human immunodeficiency virus 1 (HIV-1) Rev protein; rev; enhances nuclear export of unspliced and incompletely spliced viral mRNAs
   2414..2531    +  misc_feature   cPPT/CTS: central polypurine tract and central termination sequence of HIV-1
   2576..2890    +  promoter       tight TRE promoter: Tet-responsive promoter PTight, consisting of seven tet operator sequences followed by the minimal CMV promoter
   2904..4874    +  CDS            PHYB (fragment): PHYB_ARATH - Also known as HY3 From Arabidopsis thaliana (Mouse-ear cress).
   4788..5492    +  CDS            mCherry: mCherry is a basic (constitutively fluorescent) red fluorescent protein published in 2004, derived from Discosoma sp.. It is reported to be a very rapidly-maturing monomer with low acid sensitivity.
   5499..5561    +  CDS            H-Ras (fragment): human small GTPase proto-oncoprotein
   5624..6184    +  misc_feature   IRES: internal ribosome entry site (IRES) of the encephalomyocarditis virus (EMCV)
   6187..6978    +  CDS            neo: KKA2_KLEPN - Also known as kan, nptII. Experimental evidence at protein level: Swiss-Prot protein existence level 1. Resistance to kanamycin, neomycin, paromomycin, ribostamycin, butirosin and gentamicin B. From Klebsiella pneumoniae.
   7017..7605    +  misc_feature   WPRE: woodchuck hepatitis virus posttranscriptional regulatory element
   7530..8117    +  CDS            nef: NEF_HV112 - Experimental evidence at protein level: Swiss-Prot protein existence level 1. Extracellular Nef protein targets CD4(+) T-lymphocytes for apoptosis by interacting with CXCR4 surface receptors. From Human immunodeficiency virus type 1 group M subtype B (isolate PCV12) (HIV-1).
   8124..8304    +  LTR            5' LTR (truncated): truncated 5' long terminal repeat (LTR) from HIV-1
   8336..8560    +  polyA_signal   bGH poly(A) signal: bovine growth hormone polyadenylation signal
   8564..8585    +  promoter       SV40 promoter (fragment): SV40 enhancer and early promoter
   8606..9034    +  rep_origin     f1 ori (sequence partly withheld): f1 bacteriophage origin of replication; arrow indicates direction of (+) strand synthesis
   9048..9378    +  promoter       SV40 promoter: SV40 enhancer and early promoter
   9426..9473    +  promoter       EM7 promoter: synthetic bacterial promoter&nbsp
   9492..9866    +  CDS            BleoR: antibiotic-binding protein; Sh ble from Streptoalloteichus hindustanus; confers resistance to bleomycin, phleomycin, and Zeocin™
   9876..10001   +  CDS            ble (fragment): BLE_KLEPN - Experimental evidence at protein level: Swiss-Prot protein existence level 1. Binding protein with a strong affinity to the bleomycin family of antibiotics. Binds to CL990; an antimitotic-antibiotic compound. From Klebsiella pneumoniae.
   9996..10117   +  polyA_signal   SV40 poly(A) signal: SV40 polyadenylation signal
  10188..10210   -  protein_bind   lac operator (fragment): The lac repressor binds to the lac operator to inhibit transcription in E. coli. This inhibition can be relieved by adding lactose or isopropyl-β-D-thiogalactopyranoside (IPTG). lac repressor encoded by lacI
  10214..10244   -  promoter       lac promoter: promoter for the E. coli lac operon
  10259..10280   -  protein_bind   CAP binding site: CAP binding activates transcription in the presence of cAMP. E. coli catabolite activator protein
  10293..10385   -  CDS            lacI (fragment): lac repressor; lacI; The lac repressor binds to the lac operator to inhibit transcription in E. coli. This inhibition can be relieved by adding lactose or isopropyl-β-D-thiogalactopyranoside (IPTG).
  10568..11156   -  rep_origin     ori: high-copy-number ColE1/pMB1/pBR322/pUC origin of replication
  11327..12187   -  CDS            AmpR: β-lactamase; bla; confers resistance to ampicillin, carbenicillin, and related antibiotics
  12188..12292   -  promoter       AmpR promoter: bla
