>Addgene plasmid #139482 | pCSIIneo-TRE-hPhyB621- mCherry-HRasCT | addgene full sequence | sequence record 276041 | Addgene NGS Result
GACGGATCGGGAGATCTCCCGATCCCCTATGGTGCACTCTCAGTACAATCTGCTCTGATGCCGCATAGTT
AAGCCAGTATCTGCTCCCTGCTTGTGTGTTGGAGGTCGCTGAGTAGTGCGCGAGCAAAATTTAAGCTACA
ACAAGGCAAGGCTTGACCGACAATTGCATGAAGAATCTGCTTAGGGTTAGGCGTTTTGCGCTGCTTCGCG
ATGTACGGGCCAGATATACGCGTTGACATTGATTATTGACTAGTTATTAATAGTAATCAATTACGGGGTC
ATTAGTTCATAGCCCATATATGGAGTTCCGCGTTACATAACTTACGGTAAATGGCCCGCCTGGCTGACCG
CCCAACGACCCCCGCCCATTGACGTCAATAATGACGTATGTTCCCATAGTAACGCCAATAGGGACTTTCC
ATTGACGTCAATGGGTGGAGTATTTACGGTAAACTGCCCACTTGGCAGTACATCAAGTGTATCATATGCC
AAGTACGCCCCCTATTGACGTCAATGACGGTAAATGGCCCGCCTGGCATTATGCCCAGTACATGACCTTA
TGGGACTTTCCTACTTGGCAGTACATCTACGTATTAGTCATCGCTATTACCATGGTGATGCGGTTTTGGC
AGTACATCAATGGGCGTGGATAGCGGTTTGACTCACGGGGATTTCCAAGTCTCCACCCCATTGACGTCAA
TGGGAGTTTGTTTTGGCACCAAAATCAACGGGACTTTCCAAAATGTCGTAACAACTCCGCCCCATTGACG
CAAATGGGCGGTAGGCGTGTACGGTGGGAGGTCTATATAAGCAGCGCGTTTTGCCTGTACTGGGTCTCTC
TGGTTAGACCAGATCTGAGCCTGGGAGCTCTCTGGCTAACTAGGGAACCCACTGCTTAAGCCTCAATAAA
GCTTGCCTTGAGTGCTTCAAGTAGTGTGTGCCCGTCTGTTGTGTGACTCTGGTAACTAGAGATCCCTCAG
ACCCTTTTAGTCAGTGTGGAAAATCTCTAGCAGTGGCGCCCGAACAGGGACTTGAAAGCGAAAGGGAAAC
CAGAGGAGCTCTCTCGACGCAGGACTCGGCTTGCTGAAGCGCGCACGGCAAGAGGCGAGGGGCGGCGACT
GGTGAGTACGCCAAAAATTTTGACTAGCGGAGGCTAGAAGGAGAGAGATGGGTGCGAGAGCGTCAGTATT
AAGCGGGGGAGAATTAGATCGCGATGGGAAAAAATTCGGTTAAGGCCAGGGGGAAAGAAAAAATATAAAT
TAAAACATATAGTATGGGCAAGCAGGGAGCTAGAACGATTCGCAGTTAATCCTGGCCTGTTAGAAACATC
AGAAGGCTGTAGACAAATACTGGGACAGCTACAACCATCCCTTCAGACAGGATCAGAAGAACTTAGATCA
TTATATAATACAGTAGCAACCCTCTATTGTGTGCATCAAAGGATAGAGATAAAAGACACCAAGGAAGCTT
TAGACAAGATAGAGGAAGAGCAAAACAAAAGTAAGACCACCGCACAGCAAGGGCCGCTGATCTTCAGACC
TGGAGGAGGAGATATGAGGGACAATTGGAGAAGTGAATTATATAAATATAAAGTAGTAAAAATTGAACCA
TTAGGAGTAGCACCCACCAAGGCAAAGAGAAGAGTGGTGCAGAGAGAAAAAAGAGCAGTGGGAATAGGAG
CTTTGTTCCTTGGGTTCTTGGGAGCAGCAGGAAGCACTATGGGCGCAGCGTCAATGACGCTGACGGTACA
GGCCAGACAATTATTGTCTGGTATAGTGCAGCAGCAGAACAATTTGCTGAGGGCTATTGAGGCGCAACAG
CATCTGTTGCAACTCACAGTCTGGGGCATCAAGCAGCTCCAGGCAAGAATCCTGGCTGTGGAAAGATACC
TAAAGGATCAACAGCTCCTGGGGATTTGGGGTTGCTCTGGAAAACTCATTTGCACCACTGCTGTGCCTTG
GAATGCTAGTTGGAGTAATAAATCTCTGGAACAGATTTGGAATCACACGACCTGGATGGAGTGGGACAGA
GAAATTAACAATTACACAAGCTTAATACACTCCTTAATTGAAGAATCGCAAAACCAGCAAGAAAAGAATG
AACAAGAATTATTGGAATTAGATAAATGGGCAAGTTTGTGGAATTGGTTTAACATAACAAATTGGCTGTG
GTATATAAAATTATTCATAATGATAGTAGGAGGCTTGGTAGGTTTAAGAATAGTTTTTGCTGTACTTTCT
ATAGTGAATAGAGTTAGGCAGGGATATTCACCATTATCGTTTCAGACCCACCTCCCAACCCCGAGGGGAC
CCGACAGGCCCGAAGGAATAGAAGAAGAAGGTGGAGAGAGAGACAGAGACAGATCCATTCGATTAGTGAA
CGGATCTACAAATGGCAGTATTCATCCACAATTTTAAAAGAAAAGGGGGGATTGGGGGGTACAGTGCAGG
GGAAAGAATAGTAGACATAATAGCAACAGACATACAAACTAAAGAATTACAAAAACAAATTACAAAAATT
CAAAATTTTCGGGTTTATTACAGGGACAGCAGAAATTCACTTTGAATTAATTCGGGGCTTTGGGGGGGCT
GGAGTTTACTCCCTATCAGTGATAGAGAACGTATGTCGAGTTTACTCCCTATCAGTGATAGAGAACGATG
TCGAGTTTACTCCCTATCAGTGATAGAGAACGTATGTCGAGTTTACTCCCTATCAGTGATAGAGAACGTA
TGTCGAGTTTACTCCCTATCAGTGATAGAGAACGTATGTCGAGTTTATCCCTATCAGTGATAGAGAACGT
ATGTCGAGTTTACTCCCTATCAGTGATAGAGAACGTATGTCGAGGTAGGCGTGTACGGTGGGAGGCCTAT
ATAAGCAGAGCTCGTTTAGTGAACCGTCAGATCGCCTGGAGAATTCACCATGGTGTCAGGAGTGGGAGGA
AGCGGAGGCGGCAGAGGAGGCGGGAGAGGAGGCGAGGAAGAGCCAAGCTCCTCTCACACTCCCAACAATC
GGAGAGGGGGAGAGCAGGCTCAGAGTTCAGGCACTAAGTCCCTGAGGCCCCGCTCTAACACCGAATCCAT
GTCTAAAGCCATCCAGCAGTACACCGTGGATGCTAGGCTGCATGCCGTGTTTGAACAGTCCGGGGAGTCT
GGAAAGAGTTTCGACTACAGTCAGTCACTGAAAACCACAACTTATGGGAGCTCCGTGCCCGAGCAGCAGA
TTACAGCTTACCTGAGCAGGATCCAGAGGGGAGGATATATTCAGCCTTTTGGATGCATGATCGCTGTGGA
TGAGTCTAGTTTCCGGATCATTGGGTACTCTGAAAATGCCAGAGAGATGCTGGGAATCATGCCACAGAGT
GTGCCCACTCTGGAAAAGCCTGAGATTCTGGCCATGGGCACCGACGTGCGGTCTCTGTTTACATCAAGCT
CCTCTATCCTGCTGGAGCGGGCTTTCGTGGCCAGAGAAATCACTCTGCTGAACCCAGTGTGGATTCACAG
CAAGAATACCGGCAAACCCTTTTATGCCATCCTGCATAGGATTGACGTGGGGGTGGTCATCGATCTGGAA
CCTGCTCGCACCGAGGATCCAGCCCTGAGCATTGCTGGCGCCGTGCAGTCCCAGAAGCTGGCTGTGAGAG
CCATCAGCCAGCTGCAGGCCCTGCCAGGAGGCGACATCAAGCTGCTGTGCGATACAGTGGTGGAGTCCGT
GAGGGACCTGACTGGATACGATCGCGTGATGGTGTATAAGTTCCACGAAGACGAGCATGGCGAAGTGGTG
GCCGAGAGCAAAAGGGACGATCTGGAGCCTTACATCGGCCTGCACTATCCTGCTACCGATATTCCACAGG
CCTCCCGCTTCCTGTTTAAGCAGAACCGGGTGAGAATGATCGTGGACTGTAATGCTACACCAGTGCTGGT
GGTGCAGGACGATCGGCTGACCCAGAGTATGTGCCTGGTGGGATCAACACTGAGAGCCCCCCACGGCTGT
CATAGCCAGTACATGGCTAACATGGGGTCAATTGCCAGCCTGGCTATGGCCGTGATCATTAACGGCAATG
AGGACGATGGGAGCAATGTGGCCTCCGGGAGGAGTTCAATGCGCCTGTGGGGACTGGTGGTGTGCCACCA
TACAAGCTCCCGGTGTATCCCATTTCCCCTGAGATATGCTTGCGAGTTTCTGATGCAGGCCTTCGGCCTG
CAGCTGAACATGGAGCTGCAGCTGGCCCTGCAGATGAGCGAAAAGCGGGTGCTGAGAACCCAGACACTGC
TGTGCGACATGCTGCTGAGGGATTCCCCAGCTGGAATCGTGACCCAGAGCCCTTCCATTATGGACCTGGT
GAAGTGTGATGGAGCCGCTTTCCTGTACCACGGCAAATACTATCCACTGGGAGTGGCTCCTTCCGAGGTG
CAGATCAAGGATGTGGTGGAATGGCTGCTGGCTAATCATGCCGACTCTACAGGCCTGTCCACTGACTCTC
TGGGCGATGCTGGATACCCTGGAGCCGCTGCCCTGGGAGATGCCGTGTGCGGAATGGCTGTGGCCTATAT
TACAAAAAGGGACTTCCTGTTTTGGTTCCGCAGCCACACTGCTAAGGAGATCAAATGGGGGGGAGCCAAG
CACCATCCTGAAGATAAAGACGATGGCCAGCGGATGCATCCAAGATCTAGTTTTCAGGCCTTCCTGGAGG
TGGTGAAGTCTCGGAGTCAGCCATGGGAAACCGCTGAGATGGATGCCATCCACAGTCTGCAGCTGATTCT
GAGAGACTCTTTTAAGGAGAGTGGAGGTAGTGGAGGCGGCCGCATGGTGAGCAAGGGCGAGGAGGATAAC
ATGGCCATCATCAAGGAGTTCATGCGCTTCAAGGTGCACATGGAGGGCTCCGTGAACGGCCACGAGTTCG
AGATCGAGGGCGAGGGCGAGGGCCGCCCCTACGAGGGCACCCAGACCGCCAAGCTGAAGGTGACCAAGGG
TGGCCCCCTGCCCTTCGCCTGGGACATCCTGTCCCCTCAGTTCATGTACGGCTCCAAGGCCTACGTGAAG
CACCCCGCCGACATCCCCGACTACTTGAAGCTGTCCTTCCCCGAGGGCTTCAAGTGGGAGCGCGTGATGA
ACTTCGAGGACGGCGGCGTGGTGACCGTGACCCAGGACTCCTCCCTGCAGGACGGCGAGTTCATCTACAA
GGTGAAGCTGCGCGGCACCAACTTCCCCTCCGACGGCCCCGTAATGCAGAAGAAGACCATGGGCTGGGAG
GCCTCCTCCGAGCGGATGTACCCCGAGGACGGCGCCCTGAAGGGCGAGATCAAGCAGAGGCTGAAGCTGA
AGGACGGCGGCCACTACGACGCTGAGGTCAAGACCACCTACAAGGCCAAGAAGCCCGTGCAGCTGCCCGG
CGCCTACAACGTCAACATCAAGTTGGACATCACCTCCCACAACGAGGACTACACCATCGTGGAACAGTAC
GAACGCGCCGAGGGCCGCCACTCCACTCTCGGCATGGACGAGCTGTCTAGAAAGCTGAACCCTCCTGATG
AGAGTGGCCCCGGCTGCATGAGCTGCAAGTGTGTGCTCTCCTGACTAGAGGATCCGTTAACTAACTTAAG
CTAGCAACGGTTTCCCTCTAGCGGGATCAATTCCGCCCCCCCCCCCTAACGTTACTGGCCGAAGCCGCTT
GGAATAAGGCCGGTGTGCGTTTGTCTATATGTTATTTTCCACCATATTGCCGTCTTTTGGCAATGTGAGG
GCCCGGAAACCTGGCCCTGTCTTCTTGACGAGCATTCCTAGGGGTCTTTCCCCTCTCGCCAAAGGAATGC
AAGGTCTGTTGAATGTCGTGAAGGAAGCAGTTCCTCTGGAAGCTTCTTGAAGACAAACAACGTCTGTAGC
GACCCTTTGCAGGCAGCGGAACCCCCCACCTGGCGACAGGTGCCTCTGCGGCCAAAAGCCACGTGTATAA
GATACACCTGCAAAGGCGGCACAACCCCAGTGCCACGTTGTGAGTTGGATAGTTGTGGAAAGAGTCAAAT
GGCTCTCCTCAAGCGTATTCAACAAGGGGCTGAAGGATGCCCAGAAGGTACCCCATTGTATGGGATCTGA
TCTGGGGCCTCGGTGCACATGCTTTACATGTGTTTAGTCGAGGTTAAAAAAACGTCTAGGCCCCCCGAAC
CACGGGGACGTGGTTTTCCTTTGAAAAACACGATAATACCATGATTGAACAAGATGGATTGCATGCAGGT
TCGCCGGCCGCTTGGGTGGAGAGGCTATTCGGCTATGACTGGGCACAACAGACAATCGGCTGCTCTGATG
CCGCCGTGTTCCGGCTGTCAGCGCAGGGGCGCCCGGTTCTTTTTGTCAAGACCGACCTGTCCGGTGCCCT
GAATGAACTGCAGGACGAGGCAGCGCGGCTATCGTGGCTGGCCACGACGGGCGTTCCTTGCGCAGCTGTG
CTCGACGTTGTCACTGAAGCGGGAAGGGACTGGCTGCTATTGGGCGAAGTGCCGGGGCAGGATCTCCTGT
CATCTCACCTTGCTCCTGCCGAGAAAGTATCCATCATGGCTGATGCAATGCGGCGGCTGCATACGCTTGA
TCCGGCTACCTGCCCATTCGACCACCAAGCGAAACATCGCATCGAGCGAGCACGTACTCGGATGGAAGCC
GGTCTTGTCGATCAGGATGATCTGGACGAAGAGCATCAGGGGCTCGCGCCAGCCGAACTGTTCGCCAGGC
TCAAGGCGCGCATGCCCGACGGCGAGGATCTCGTCGTGACCCATGGCGATGCCTGCTTGCCGAATATCAT
GGTGGAAAATGGCCGCTTTTCTGGATTCATCGACTGTGGCCGGCTGGGTGTGGCGGACCGCTATCAGGAC
ATAGCGTTGGCTACCCGTGATATTGCTGAAGAGCTTGGCGGCGAATGGGCTGACCGCTTCCTCGTGCTTT
ACGGTATCGCCGCTCCCGATTCGCAGCGCATCGCCTTCTATCGCCTTCTTGACGAGTTCTTCTGAACTAG
AGTTAACATCGAGGGATCAAGCTTATCGATAATCAACCTCTGGATTACAAAATTTGTGAAAGATTGACTG
GTATTCTTAACTATGTTGCTCCTTTTACGCTATGTGGATACGCTGCTTTAATGCCTTTGTATCATGCTAT
TGCTTCCCGTATGGCTTTCATTTTCTCCTCCTTGTATAAATCCTGGTTGCTGTCTCTTTATGAGGAGTTG
TGGCCCGTTGTCAGGCAACGTGGCGTGGTGTGCACTGTGTTTGCTGACGCAACCCCCACTGGTTGGGGCA
TTGCCACCACCTGTCAGCTCCTTTCCGGGACTTTCGCTTTCCCCCTCCCTATTGCCACGGCGGAACTCAT
CGCCGCCTGCCTTGCCCGCTGCTGGACAGGGGCTCGGCTGTTGGGCACTGACAATTCCGTGGTGTTGTCG
GGGAAGCTGACGTCCTTTCCATGGCTGCTCGCCTGTGTTGCCACCTGGATTCTGCGCGGGACGTCCTTCT
GCTACGTCCCTTCGGCCCTCAATCCAGCGGACCTTCCTTCCCGCGGCCTGCTGCCGGCTCTGCGGCCTCT
TCCGCGTCTTCGCCTTCGCCCTCAGACGAGTCGGATCTCCCTTTGGGCCGCCTCCCCGCATCGATACCGT
CGAGACCTAGAAAAACATGGAGCAATCACAAGTAGCAATACAGCAGCTACCAATGCTGATTGTGCCTGGC
TAGAAGCACAAGAGGAGGAGGAGGTGGGTTTTCCAGTCACACCTCAGGTACCTTTAAGACCAATGACTTA
CAAGGCAGCTGTAGATCTTAGCCACTTTTTAAAAGAAAAGGGGGGACTGGAAGGGCTAATTCACTCCCAA
CGAAGACAAGATATCCTTGATCTGTGGATCTACCACACACAAGGCTACTTCCCTGATTGGCAGAACTACA
CACCAGGGCCAGGGATCAGATATCCACTGACCTTTGGATGGTGCTACAAGCTAGTACCAGTTGAGCAAGA
GAAGGTAGAAGAAGCCAATGAAGGAGAGAACACCCGCTTGTTACACCCTGTGAGCCTGCATGGGATGGAT
GACCCGGAGAGAGAAGTATTAGAGTGGAGGTTTGACAGCCGCCTAGCATTTCATCACATGGCCCGAGAGC
TGCATCCGGACTGTACTGGGTCTCTCTGGTTAGACCAGATCTGAGCCTGGGAGCTCTCTGGCTAACTAGG
GAACCCACTGCTTAAGCCTCAATAAAGCTTGCCTTGAGTGCTTCAAGTAGTGTGTGCCCGTCTGTTGTGT
GACTCTGGTAACTAGAGATCCCTCAGACCCTTTTAGTCAGTGTGGAAAATCTCTAGCAGGGCCCGTTTAA
ACCCGCTGATCAGCCTCGACTGTGCCTTCTAGTTGCCAGCCATCTGTTGTTTGCCCCTCCCCCGTGCCTT
CCTTGACCCTGGAAGGTGCCACTCCCACTGTCCTTTCCTAATAAAATGAGGAAATTGCATCGCATTGTCT
GAGTAGGTGTCATTCTATTCTGGGGGGTGGGGTGGGGCAGGACAGCAAGGGGGAGGATTGGGAAGACAAT
AGCAGGCATGCTGGGGATGCGGTGGGCTCTATGGCTTCTGAGGCGGAAAGAACCAGCTGGGGCTCTAGGG
GGTATCCCC
[124 nt withheld, positions 8620-8743]
C
[91 nt withheld, positions 8745-8835]
A
[49 nt withheld, positions 8837-8885]
CCTTTGACGTTGGAGTCCACGTTCTTT
[37 nt withheld, positions 8913-8949]
ACCCTATCTCGGTCTATTCTTTTGATTTATAAGGGATTTTGCCGATTTCGGCCTATTGGTTAAAAAATGA
GCTGATTTAACAAAAATTTAACGCGAATTAATTCTGTGGAATGTGTGTCAGTTAGGGTGTGGAAAGTCCC
CAGGCTCCCCAGCAGGCAGAAGTATGCAAAGCATGCATCTCAATTAGTCAGCAACCAGGTGTGGAAAGTC
CCCAGGCTCCCCAGCAGGCAGAAGTATGCAAAGCATGCATCTCAATTAGTCAGCAACCATAGTCCCGCCC
CTAACTCCGCCCATCCCGCCCCTAACTCCGCCCAGTTCCGCCCATTCTCCGCCCCATGGCTGACTAATTT
TTTTTATTTATGCAGAGGCCGAGGCCGCCTCTGCCTCTGAGCTATTCCAGAAGTAGTGAGGAGGCTTTTT
TGGAGGCCTAGGCTTTTGCAAAAAGCTCCCGGGAGCTTGTATATCCATTTTCGGATCTGATCAGCACGTG
TTGACAATTAATCATCGGCATAGTATATCGGCATAGTATAATACGACAAGGTGAGGAACTAAACCATGGC
CAAGTTGACCAGTGCCGTTCCGGTGCTCACCGCGCGCGACGTCGCCGGAGCGGTCGAGTTCTGGACCGAC
CGGCTCGGGTTCTCCCGGGACTTCGTGGAGGACGACTTCGCCGGTGTGGTCCGGGACGACGTGACCCTGT
TCATCAGCGCGGTCCAGGACCAGGTGGTGCCGGACAACACCCTGGCCTGGGTGTGGGTGCGCGGCCTGGA
CGAGCTGTACGCCGAGTGGTCGGAGGTCGTGTCCACGAACTTCCGGGACGCCTCCGGGCCGGCCATGACC
GAGATCGGCGAGCAGCCGTGGGGGCGGGAGTTCGCCCTGCGCGACCCGGCCGGCAACTGCGTGCACTTCG
TGGCCGAGGAGCAGGACTGACACGTGCTACGAGATTTCGATTCCACCGCCGCCTTCTATGAAAGGTTGGG
CTTCGGAATCGTTTTCCGGGACGCCGGCTGGATGATCCTCCAGCGCGGGGATCTCATGCTGGAGTTCTTC
GCCCACCCCAACTTGTTTATTGCAGCTTATAATGGTTACAAATAAAGCAATAGCATCACAAATTTCACAA
ATAAAGCATTTTTTTCACTGCATTCTAGTTGTGGTTTGTCCAAACTCATCAATGTATCTTATCATGTCTG
TATACCGTCGACCTCTAGCTAGAGCTTGGCGTAATCATGGTCATAGCTGTTTCCTGTGTGAAATTGTTAT
CCGCTCACAATTCCACACAACATACGAGCCGGAAGCATAAAGTGTAAAGCCTGGGGTGCCTAATGAGTGA
GCTAACTCACATTAATTGCGTTGCGCTCACTGCCCGCTTTCCAGTCGGGAAACCTGTCGTGCCAGCTGCA
TTAATGAATCGGCCAACGCGCGGGGAGAGGCGGTTTGCGTATTGGGCGCTCTTCCGCTTCCTCGCTCACT
GACTCGCTGCGCTCGGTCGTTCGGCTGCGGCGAGCGGTATCAGCTCACTCAAAGGCGGTAATACGGTTAT
CCACAGAATCAGGGGATAACGCAGGAAAGAACATGTGAGCAAAAGGCCAGCAAAAGGCCAGGAACCGTAA
AAAGGCCGCGTTGCTGGCGTTTTTCCATAGGCTCCGCCCCCCTGACGAGCATCACAAAAATCGACGCTCA
AGTCAGAGGTGGCGAAACCCGACAGGACTATAAAGATACCAGGCGTTTCCCCCTGGAAGCTCCCTCGTGC
GCTCTCCTGTTCCGACCCTGCCGCTTACCGGATACCTGTCCGCCTTTCTCCCTTCGGGAAGCGTGGCGCT
TTCTCATAGCTCACGCTGTAGGTATCTCAGTTCGGTGTAGGTCGTTCGCTCCAAGCTGGGCTGTGTGCAC
GAACCCCCCGTTCAGCCCGACCGCTGCGCCTTATCCGGTAACTATCGTCTTGAGTCCAACCCGGTAAGAC
ACGACTTATCGCCACTGGCAGCAGCCACTGGTAACAGGATTAGCAGAGCGAGGTATGTAGGCGGTGCTAC
AGAGTTCTTGAAGTGGTGGCCTAACTACGGCTACACTAGAAGAACAGTATTTGGTATCTGCGCTCTGCTG
AAGCCAGTTACCTTCGGAAAAAGAGTTGGTAGCTCTTGATCCGGCAAACAAACCACCGCTGGTAGCGGTG
GTTTTTTTGTTTGCAAGCAGCAGATTACGCGCAGAAAAAAAGGATCTCAAGAAGATCCTTTGATCTTTTC
TACGGGGTCTGACGCTCAGTGGAACGAAAACTCACGTTAAGGGATTTTGGTCATGAGATTATCAAAAAGG
ATCTTCACCTAGATCCTTTTAAATTAAAAATGAAGTTTTAAATCAATCTAAAGTATATATGAGTAAACTT
GGTCTGACAGTTACCAATGCTTAATCAGTGAGGCACCTATCTCAGCGATCTGTCTATTTCGTTCATCCAT
AGTTGCCTGACTCCCCGTCGTGTAGATAACTACGATACGGGAGGGCTTACCATCTGGCCCCAGTGCTGCA
ATGATACCGCGAGACCCACGCTCACCGGCTCCAGATTTATCAGCAATAAACCAGCCAGCCGGAAGGGCCG
AGCGCAGAAGTGGTCCTGCAACTTTATCCGCCTCCATCCAGTCTATTAATTGTTGCCGGGAAGCTAGAGT
AAGTAGTTCGCCAGTTAATAGTTTGCGCAACGTTGTTGCCATTGCTACAGGCATCGTGGTGTCACGCTCG
TCGTTTGGTATGGCTTCATTCAGCTCCGGTTCCCAACGATCAAGGCGAGTTACATGATCCCCCATGTTGT
GCAAAAAAGCGGTTAGCTCCTTCGGTCCTCCGATCGTTGTCAGAAGTAAGTTGGCCGCAGTGTTATCACT
CATGGTTATGGCAGCACTGCATAATTCTCTTACTGTCATGCCATCCGTAAGATGCTTTTCTGTGACTGGT
GAGTACTCAACCAAGTCATTCTGAGAATAGTGTATGCGGCGACCGAGTTGCTCTTGCCCGGCGTCAATAC
GGGATAATACCGCGCCACATAGCAGAACTTTAAAAGTGCTCATCATTGGAAAACGTTCTTCGGGGCGAAA
ACTCTCAAGGATCTTACCGCTGTTGAGATCCAGTTCGATGTAACCCACTCGTGCACCCAACTGATCTTCA
GCATCTTTTACTTTCACCAGCGTTTCTGGGTGAGCAAAAACAGGAAGGCAAAATGCCGCAAAAAAGGGAA
TAAGGGCGACACGGAAATGTTGAATACTCATACTCTTCCTTTTTCAATATTATTGAAGCATTTATCAGGG
TTATTGTCTCATGAGCGGATACATATTTGAATGTATTTAGAAAAATAAACAAATAGGGGTTCCGCGCACA
TTTCCCCGAAAAGTGCCACCTGACGTC
Features (pLannotate 1.2.2; 33 found; start..end, strand, type, name):
     28..80      -  misc_feature   bom (fragment): basis of mobility region from pBR322
    235..614     +  enhancer       CMV enhancer: human cytomegalovirus immediate early enhancer
    615..814     +  promoter       CMV promoter: human cytomegalovirus (CMV) immediate early promoter
    832..1012    +  LTR            5' LTR (truncated): truncated 5' long terminal repeat (LTR) from HIV-1
   1059..1184    +  misc_feature   HIV-1 Ψ: packaging signal of human immunodeficiency virus type 1
   1168..1506    +  CDS            HIV-1 gag (fragment): gag protein from human immunodeficiency virus 1; gag
   1676..1909    +  misc_feature   RRE: The Rev response element (RRE) of HIV-1 allows for Rev-dependent mRNA export from the nucleus to the cytoplasm.
   2286..2386    +  CDS            Rev (fragment): human immunodeficiency virus 1 (HIV-1) Rev protein; rev; enhances nuclear export of unspliced and incompletely spliced viral mRNAs
   2412..2529    +  misc_feature   cPPT/CTS: central polypurine tract and central termination sequence of HIV-1
   2592..2906    +  promoter       tight TRE promoter: Tet-responsive promoter PTight, consisting of seven tet operator sequences followed by the minimal CMV promoter
   2920..4890    +  CDS            PHYB (fragment): PHYB_ARATH - Also known as HY3 From Arabidopsis thaliana (Mouse-ear cress).
   4804..5505    +  CDS            mCherry: mCherry is a basic (constitutively fluorescent) red fluorescent protein published in 2004, derived from Discosoma sp.. It is reported to be a very rapidly-maturing monomer with low acid sensitivity.
   5512..5574    +  CDS            H-Ras (fragment): human small GTPase proto-oncoprotein
   5637..6198    +  misc_feature   IRES: internal ribosome entry site (IRES) of the encephalomyocarditis virus (EMCV)
   6201..6992    +  CDS            neo: KKA2_KLEPN - Also known as kan, nptII. Experimental evidence at protein level: Swiss-Prot protein existence level 1. Resistance to kanamycin, neomycin, paromomycin, ribostamycin, butirosin and gentamicin B. From Klebsiella pneumoniae.
   7031..7619    +  misc_feature   WPRE: woodchuck hepatitis virus posttranscriptional regulatory element
   7544..8131    +  CDS            nef: NEF_HV112 - Experimental evidence at protein level: Swiss-Prot protein existence level 1. Extracellular Nef protein targets CD4(+) T-lymphocytes for apoptosis by interacting with CXCR4 surface receptors. From Human immunodeficiency virus type 1 group M subtype B (isolate PCV12) (HIV-1).
   8138..8318    +  LTR            5' LTR (truncated): truncated 5' long terminal repeat (LTR) from HIV-1
   8350..8574    +  polyA_signal   bGH poly(A) signal: bovine growth hormone polyadenylation signal
   8578..8599    +  promoter       SV40 promoter (fragment): SV40 enhancer and early promoter
   8620..9048    +  rep_origin     f1 ori (sequence partly withheld): f1 bacteriophage origin of replication; arrow indicates direction of (+) strand synthesis
   9062..9391    +  promoter       SV40 promoter: SV40 enhancer and early promoter
   9439..9486    +  promoter       EM7 promoter: synthetic bacterial promoter&nbsp
   9505..9879    +  CDS            BleoR: antibiotic-binding protein; Sh ble from Streptoalloteichus hindustanus; confers resistance to bleomycin, phleomycin, and Zeocin™
   9889..10014   +  CDS            ble (fragment): BLE_KLEPN - Experimental evidence at protein level: Swiss-Prot protein existence level 1. Binding protein with a strong affinity to the bleomycin family of antibiotics. Binds to CL990; an antimitotic-antibiotic compound. From Klebsiella pneumoniae.
  10009..10130   +  polyA_signal   SV40 poly(A) signal: SV40 polyadenylation signal
  10201..10223   -  protein_bind   lac operator (fragment): The lac repressor binds to the lac operator to inhibit transcription in E. coli. This inhibition can be relieved by adding lactose or isopropyl-β-D-thiogalactopyranoside (IPTG). lac repressor encoded by lacI
  10227..10257   -  promoter       lac promoter: promoter for the E. coli lac operon
  10272..10293   -  protein_bind   CAP binding site: CAP binding activates transcription in the presence of cAMP. E. coli catabolite activator protein
  10306..10398   -  CDS            lacI (fragment): lac repressor; lacI; The lac repressor binds to the lac operator to inhibit transcription in E. coli. This inhibition can be relieved by adding lactose or isopropyl-β-D-thiogalactopyranoside (IPTG).
  10581..11169   -  rep_origin     ori: high-copy-number ColE1/pMB1/pBR322/pUC origin of replication
  11340..12200   -  CDS            AmpR: β-lactamase; bla; confers resistance to ampicillin, carbenicillin, and related antibiotics
  12201..12305   -  promoter       AmpR promoter: bla
