[The description below was written by a language model from this plasmid's Addgene catalogue record and pLannotate feature annotations shown in this document.]
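Description:
pCSIIneo-TRE-hPhyB621-mCherry-HRasCT is an HIV-1-based lentiviral transfer plasmid of about 12.3 kb for tetracycline-regulated expression of a membrane-anchored phytochrome B fragment in mammalian cells. It is propagated in E. coli through a high-copy ColE1/pUC origin with ampicillin resistance, and also carries an f1 origin. A CMV enhancer/promoter fused to a truncated 5' LTR drives transcription of the viral genome in packaging cells. This is followed by the Ψ packaging signal with a partial gag sequence, the RRE for Rev-dependent nuclear export, and the cPPT/CTS. A WPRE sits upstream of the truncated 3' LTR, with a bGH polyadenylation signal beyond it. Outside the LTRs, the backbone retains an SV40/EM7-driven bleomycin/Zeocin resistance cassette, which would not be transferred with the provirus.

The payload is driven by a tight TRE promoter, seven tet operators upstream of a minimal CMV promoter, so expression depends on a tetracycline-controlled transactivator that this plasmid does not encode. The open reading frame fuses an N-terminal fragment of Arabidopsis thaliana PhyB (PhyB621) to mCherry and then to a short C-terminal segment of human H-Ras, which typically serves as a plasma-membrane targeting signal. An EMCV IRES links this to a neomycin resistance gene on the same transcript, allowing G418 selection of transduced cells. The mCherry carries a G229L substitution and a single tyrosine deletion at position 235, which the depositor reports as functionally neutral. The depositor and NGS sequence records differ slightly in length but annotate equivalently. The associated work concerns phytochrome-based optogenetics and phycocyanobilin synthesis, consistent with use as the membrane-localised, fluorescently trackable PhyB component of a light-controlled system.
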