Addgene plasmid #139482: pCSIIneo-TRE-hPhyB621- mCherry-HRasCT
Purpose: Expresses PhyB621-mCherry-HRasCT in mammalian cells.
Depositing lab: Kazuhiro Aoki. Depositing organization: National Institute for Basic Biology. Publication: Improvement of Phycocyanobilin Synthesis for Genetically Encoded Phytochrome-Based Optogenetics. Uda Y, Miura H, Goto Y, Yamamoto K, Mii Y, Kondo Y, Takada S, Aoki K. ACS Chem Biol. 2020 Nov 20;15(11):2896-2906. doi: 10.1021/acschembio.0c00477. Epub 2020 Nov 9. PubMed 33164485.
Backbone
  Vector backbone: pCSIIneo-TRE
  Backbone size w/o insert (bp): 9668
  Total vector size (bp): 12323
  Vector type: Mammalian Expression, Lentiviral
  Selectable markers: Neomycin (select with G418)
Growth in bacteria
  Bacterial resistance: Ampicillin, 100 μg/mL
  Growth temperature: 37°C
  Growth strain: NEB Stable
  Copy number: Unknown
Gene/Insert
  Gene/Insert name: PhyB621 (alt name: phytochrome b)
  Species: A. thaliana (mustard weed)
  Mutation: G229L and deletion of aa Y at position 235 in mcherry
  Entrez Gene: PHYB (a.k.a. AT2G18790, HY3, MSF3.17, MSF3_17, OOP1, OUT OF PHASE 1, PHYTOCHROME B, phytochrome B)
  Promoter: Tet responsible element
  Tag / fusion protein: mCherry-HRasCT (C terminal on insert)
  Cloning method: Restriction Enzyme; 5′ cloning site EcoRI (not destroyed); 3′ cloning site BamHI (not destroyed)
  Sequencing primers: 5′ not determined; 3′ GGGCCCTCACATTGCCAAA
Terms and licenses: Academic/Nonprofit Terms; Industry Terms: Not Available to Industry
Depositor comments: Depositor confirmed that mutation G229L and deletion of amino acid Y at position 235 in mCherry has no functional effect.
How to cite: pCSIIneo-TRE-hPhyB621- mCherry-HRasCT was a gift from Kazuhiro Aoki (Addgene plasmid # 139482 ; http://n2t.net/addgene:139482 ; RRID:Addgene_139482)
